Addgene plasmid #215075: pLVX-NLS-HA-TurboID
Purpose: Expresses NLS-HA-TurboID in mammalian cells from a lentiviral vector.
Depositing lab: Michele Pagano. Depositing organization: NYU Grossman School of Medicine. Publication: CDK-independent role of D-type cyclins in regulating DNA mismatch repair. Rona G, Miwatani-Minter B, Zhang Q, Goldberg HV, Kerzhnerman MA, Howard JB, Simoneschi D, Lane E, Hobbs JW, Sassani E, Wang AA, Keegan S, Laverty DJ, Piett CG, Pongor LS, Xu ML, Andrade J, Thomas A, Sicinski P, Askenazi M, Ueberheide B, Fenyo D, Nagel ZD, Pagano M. Mol Cell. 2024 Feb 29:S1097-2765(24)00129-1. doi: 10.1016/j.molcel.2024.02.010. PubMed 38458201.
Backbone
  Vector backbone: pLVX-IRES-PURO
  Backbone manufacturer: Takara Bio
  Vector type: Mammalian Expression, Lentiviral
  Selectable markers: Puromycin
Growth in bacteria
  Bacterial resistance: Ampicillin, 100 μg/mL
  Growth temperature: 37°C
  Growth strain: NEB Stable
  Copy number: High Copy
Gene/Insert
  Gene/Insert name: TurboID (alt name: BirA)
  Entrez Gene: birA (a.k.a. b3973, ECK3965, bioR, dhbB)
  Promoter: CMV
  Tag / fusion protein: NLS-HA (N terminal on insert)
  Cloning method: Unknown
  Sequencing primers: 5′ CMV; 3′ IRES_REV
Terms and licenses: Academic/Nonprofit Terms; Industry Terms: Not Available to Industry
How to cite: pLVX-NLS-HA-TurboID was a gift from Michele Pagano (Addgene plasmid # 215075 ; http://n2t.net/addgene:215075 ; RRID:Addgene_215075)
