[The description below was written by a language model from this plasmid's Addgene catalogue record and pLannotate feature annotations shown in this document.]
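Description:
pLVX-NLS-HA-TurboID is an HIV-1-based lentiviral expression plasmid built on the pLVX-IRES-Puro backbone for delivering a nuclear-targeted proximity-labelling enzyme into mammalian cells. In bacteria it is maintained through a high-copy ColE1/pUC-type origin and selected with ampicillin via the β-lactamase gene. Remnants of a lac promoter/operator region sit in the bacterial backbone. The 9,163-nt annotated sequence shows the viral elements needed for packaging and transduction: two LTR regions flanking the transfer cassette (both labelled by the annotation tool as truncated 5' LTRs, with adjacent nef-derived sequence), the Ψ packaging signal with a gag fragment, the Rev response element for Rev-dependent nuclear export of the genomic RNA, and the cPPT/CTS, which aids nuclear import of the reverse-transcribed genome.

The payload is driven by the CMV immediate-early enhancer and promoter. It encodes TurboID, an engineered high-activity variant of the E. coli biotin ligase BirA, fused at its N terminus to an SV40 large T antigen nuclear localization signal and an HA epitope. The HA tag is listed in the catalogue entry but was not called as a separate feature in the annotation. Downstream, an EMCV IRES allows translation of puromycin N-acetyltransferase from the same transcript, so puromycin selection enriches for cells expressing the fusion. A WPRE follows to enhance transcript stability and expression.

The stated purpose is simply expression of NLS-HA-TurboID in mammalian cells. A construct of this design typically provides promiscuous biotinylation of nuclear proteins, for example as a compartment-matched control in proximity-labelling proteomics, but the record does not specify that role.
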