Features (pLannotate 1.2.2; 24 found; start..end, strand, type, name):
    377..634     +  LTR            5' LTR (truncated): truncated 5' long terminal repeat (LTR) from HIV-1
    681..806     +  misc_feature   HIV-1 Ψ: packaging signal of human immunodeficiency virus type 1
    790..1128    +  CDS            HIV-1 gag (fragment): gag protein from human immunodeficiency virus 1; gag
   1303..1536    +  misc_feature   RRE: The Rev response element (RRE) of HIV-1 allows for Rev-dependent mRNA export from the nucleus to the cytoplasm.
   1913..2013    +  CDS            Rev (fragment): human immunodeficiency virus 1 (HIV-1) Rev protein; rev; enhances nuclear export of unspliced and incompletely spliced viral mRNAs
   2028..2143    +  misc_feature   cPPT/CTS: central polypurine tract and central termination sequence of HIV-1 (lacking the first T)
   2201..2504    +  enhancer       CMV enhancer: human cytomegalovirus immediate early enhancer
   2505..2708    +  promoter       CMV promoter: human cytomegalovirus (CMV) immediate early promoter
   2840..2860    +  CDS            SV40 NLS: nuclear localization signal of SV40 (simian virus 40) large T antigen
   2966..3922    +  CDS            TurboID: mutant of the E. coli biotin ligase BioID engineered for improved catalytic efficiency (Branon et al., 2018)
   4040..4502    +  misc_feature   IRES: internal ribosome entry site (IRES) of the encephalomyocarditis virus (EMCV)
   4522..5118    +  CDS            PuroR (fragment): puromycin N-acetyltransferase; pac from Streptomyces; confers resistance to puromycin
   5132..5720    +  misc_feature   WPRE: woodchuck hepatitis virus posttranscriptional regulatory element
   5737..6255    +  CDS            nef (fragment): NEF_HV1BR - Experimental evidence at protein level: Swiss-Prot protein existence level 1. Extracellular Nef protein targets CD4(+) T-lymphocytes for apoptosis by interacting with CXCR4 surface receptors (PubMed:14990729). From Human immunodeficiency virus type 1 group M subtype B (isolate BRU/LAI) (HIV-1).
   6303..6560    +  LTR            5' LTR (truncated): truncated 5' long terminal repeat (LTR) from HIV-1
   6712..6728    -  protein_bind   lac operator: The lac repressor binds to the lac operator to inhibit transcription in E. coli. This inhibition can be relieved by adding lactose or isopropyl-β-D-thiogalactopyranoside (IPTG). lac repressor encoded by lacI
   6736..6766    -  promoter       lac promoter: promoter for the E. coli lac operon
   6781..6802    -  protein_bind   CAP binding site: CAP binding activates transcription in the presence of cAMP. E. coli catabolite activator protein
   6815..6907    -  CDS            lacI (fragment): lac repressor; lacI; The lac repressor binds to the lac operator to inhibit transcription in E. coli. This inhibition can be relieved by adding lactose or isopropyl-β-D-thiogalactopyranoside (IPTG).
   7090..7678    -  rep_origin     ori: high-copy-number ColE1/pMB1/pBR322/pUC origin of replication
   7849..8709    -  CDS            AmpR: β-lactamase; bla; confers resistance to ampicillin, carbenicillin, and related antibiotics
   8710..8814    -  promoter       AmpR promoter: bla
   8862..8996    +  polyA_signal   SV40 poly(A) signal: SV40 polyadenylation signal
   9163..329     +  CDS            nef (fragment) (across the origin): NEF_HV1BR - Experimental evidence at protein level: Swiss-Prot protein existence level 1. Extracellular Nef protein targets CD4(+) T-lymphocytes for apoptosis by interacting with CXCR4 surface receptors (PubMed:14990729). From Human immunodeficiency virus type 1 group M subtype B (isolate BRU/LAI) (HIV-1).
>Addgene plasmid #215075 | pLVX-NLS-HA-TurboID | addgene full sequence | sequence record 429288 | Addgene NGS Result
TGGAAGGGCTAATTCACTCCCAAAGAAGACAAGATATCCTTGATCTGTGGATCTACCACACACAAGGCTA
CTTCCCTGATTAGCAGAACTACACACCAGGGCCAGGGGTCAGATATCCACTGACCTTTGGATGGTGCTAC
AAGCTAGTACCAGTTGAGCCAGATAAGGTAGAAGAGGCCAATAAAGGAGAGAACACCAGCTTGTTACACC
CTGTGAGCCTGCATGGGATGGATGACCCGGAGAGAGAAGTGTTAGAGTGGAGGTTTGACAGCCGCCTAGC
ATTTCATCACGTGGCCCGAGAGCTGCATCCGGAGTACTTCAAGAACTGCTGATATCGAGCTTGCTACAAG
GGACTTTCCGCTGGGGACTTTCCAGGGAGGCGTGGCCTGGGCGGGACTGGGGAGTGGCGAGCCCTCAGAT
CCTGCATATAAGCAGCTGCTTTTTGCCTGTACTGGGTCTCTCTGGTTAGACCAGATCTGAGCCTGGGAGC
TCTCTGGCTAACTAGGGAACCCACTGCTTAAGCCTCAATAAAGCTTGCCTTGAGTGCTTCAAGTAGTGTG
TGCCCGTCTGTTGTGTGACTCTGGTAACTAGAGATCCCTCAGACCCTTTTAGTCAGTGTGGAAAATCTCT
AGCAGTGGCGCCCGAACAGGGACTTGAAAGCGAAAGGGAAACCAGAGGAGCTCTCTCGACGCAGGACTCG
GCTTGCTGAAGCGCGCACGGCAAGAGGCGAGGGGCGGCGACTGGTGAGTACGCCAAAAATTTTGACTAGC
GGAGGCTAGAAGGAGAGAGATGGGTGCGAGAGCGTCAGTATTAAGCGGGGGAGAATTAGATCGCGATGGG
AAAAAATTCGGTTAAGGCCAGGGGGAAAGAAAAAATATAAATTAAAACATATAGTATGGGCAAGCAGGGA
GCTAGAACGATTCGCAGTTAATCCTGGCCTGTTAGAAACATCAGAAGGCTGTAGACAAATACTGGGACAG
CTACAACCATCCCTTCAGACAGGATCAGAAGAACTTAGATCATTATATAATACAGTAGCAACCCTCTATT
GTGTGCATCAAAGGATAGAGATAAAAGACACCAAGGAAGCTTTAGACAAGATAGAGGAAGAGCAAAACAA
AAGTAAGACCACCGCACAGCAAGCGGCCGGCCGCTGATCTTCAGACCTGGAGGAGGAGATATGAGGGACA
ATTGGAGAAGTGAATTATATAAATATAAAGTAGTAAAAATTGAACCATTAGGAGTAGCACCCACCAAGGC
AAAGAGAAGAGTGGTGCAGAGAGAAAAAAGAGCAGTGGGAATAGGAGCTTTGTTCCTTGGGTTCTTGGGA
GCAGCAGGAAGCACTATGGGCGCAGCGTCAATGACGCTGACGGTACAGGCCAGACAATTATTGTCTGGTA
TAGTGCAGCAGCAGAACAATTTGCTGAGGGCTATTGAGGCGCAACAGCATCTGTTGCAACTCACAGTCTG
GGGCATCAAGCAGCTCCAGGCAAGAATCCTGGCTGTGGAAAGATACCTAAAGGATCAACAGCTCCTGGGG
ATTTGGGGTTGCTCTGGAAAACTCATTTGCACCACTGCTGTGCCTTGGAATGCTAGTTGGAGTAATAAAT
CTCTGGAACAGATTTGGAATCACACGACCTGGATGGAGTGGGACAGAGAAATTAACAATTACACAAGCTT
AATACACTCCTTAATTGAAGAATCGCAAAACCAGCAAGAAAAGAATGAACAAGAATTATTGGAATTAGAT
AAATGGGCAAGTTTGTGGAATTGGTTTAACATAACAAATTGGCTGTGGTATATAAAATTATTCATAATGA
TAGTAGGAGGCTTGGTAGGTTTAAGAATAGTTTTTGCTGTACTTTCTATAGTGAATAGAGTTAGGCAGGG
ATATTCACCATTATCGTTTCAGACCCACCTCCCAACCCCGAGGGGACCCGACAGGCCCGAAGGAATAGAA
GAAGAAGGTGGAGAGAGAGACAGAGACAGATCCATTCGATTAGTGAACGGATCTCGACGGTATCGCCTTT
AAAAGAAAAGGGGGGATTGGGGGGTACAGTGCAGGGGAAAGAATAGTAGACATAATAGCAACAGACATAC
AAACTAAAGAATTACAAAAACAAATTACAAAAATTCAAAATTTTCGGGTTTATTACAGGGACAGCAGAGA
TCCAGTTTATCGATAAGCTTGGGAGTTCCGCGTTACATAACTTACGGTAAATGGCCCGCCTGGCTGACCG
CCCAACGACCCCCGCCCATTGACGTCAATAATGACGTATGTTCCCATAGTAACGCCAATAGGGACTTTCC
ATTGACGTCAATGGGTGGAGTATTTACGGTAAACTGCCCACTTGGCAGTACATCAAGTGTATCATATGCC
AAGTACGCCCCCTATTGACGTCAATGACGGTAAATGGCCCGCCTGGCATTATGCCCAGTACATGACCTTA
TGGGACTTTCCTACTTGGCAGTACATCTACGTATTAGTCATCGCTATTACCATGGTGATGCGGTTTTGGC
AGTACATCAATGGGCGTGGATAGCGGTTTGACTCACGGGGATTTCCAAGTCTCCACCCCATTGACGTCAA
TGGGAGTTTGTTTTGGCACCAAAATCAACGGGACTTTCCAAAATGTCGTAACAACTCCGCCCCATTGACG
CAAATGGGCGGTAGGCGTGTACGGTGGGAGGTCTATATAAGCAGAGCTCGTTTAGTGAACCGTCAGATCG
CCTGGAGACGCCATCCACGCTGTTTTGACCTCCATAGAAGACACCGACTCTACTAGAGGATCTATTTCCG
GTGAATTCCTCGAGACTAGTCGCCACCATGGGAGCATCACCAAAAAAGAAGAGAAAGGTACCGGTGGCTA
CCTACCCGTATGATGTTCCGGATTACGCTGGCTATCCCTACGACGTGCCCGACTATGCCGGGTACCCCTA
TGACGTCCCAGACTACGCAGCTAGCAAAGACAATACTGTGCCTCTGAAGCTGATCGCTCTCCTGGCTAAT
GGCGAGTTCCATAGTGGCGAACAGCTGGGAGAAACCCTGGGCATGTCCAGGGCCGCTATCAACAAGCACA
TTCAGACTCTGCGCGACTGGGGCGTGGACGTGTTCACCGTGCCCGGAAAGGGCTACTCTCTGCCCGAGCC
TATCCCGCTGCTGAACGCTAAACAGATTCTGGGACAGCTGGACGGCGGGAGCGTGGCAGTCCTGCCTGTG
GTCGACTCCACCAATCAGTACCTGCTGGATCGAATCGGCGAGCTGAAGAGTGGGGATGCTTGCATTGCAG
AATATCAGCAGGCAGGGAGAGGAAGCAGAGGGAGGAAATGGTTCTCTCCTTTTGGAGCTAACCTGTACCT
GAGTATGTTTTGGCGCCTGAAGCGGGGACCAGCAGCAATCGGCCTGGGCCCGGTCATCGGAATTGTCATG
GCAGAAGCGCTGCGAAAGCTGGGAGCAGACAAGGTGCGAGTCAAATGGCCCAATGACCTGTATCTGCAGG
ATAGAAAGCTGGCAGGCATCCTGGTGGAGCTGGCCGGAATAACAGGCGATGCTGCACAGATCGTCATTGG
CGCCGGGATTAACGTGGCTATGAGGCGCGTGGAGGAAAGCGTGGTCAATCAGGGCTGGATCACACTGCAG
GAAGCAGGGATTAACCTGGACAGGAATACTCTGGCCGCTACGCTGATCCGAGAGCTGCGGGCAGCCCTGG
AACTGTTCGAGCAGGAAGGCCTGGCTCCATATCTGCCACGGTGGGAGAAGCTGGATAACTTCATCAATAG
ACCCGTGAAGCTGATCATTGGGGACAAAGAGATTTTCGGGATTAGCCGGGGGATTGATAAACAGGGAGCC
CTGCTGCTGGAACAGGACGGAGTTATCAAACCCTGGATGGGCGGAGAAATCAGTCTGCGGTCTGCCGAAA
AGTAAGCGGCCGCGGATCCCCCCCCCCCCTAACGTTACTGGCCGAAGCCGCTTGGAATAAGGCCGGTGTG
CGTTTGTCTATATGTTATTTTCCACCATATTGCCGTCTTTTGGCAATGTGAGGGCCCGGAAACCTGGCCC
TGTCTTCTTGACGAGCATTCCTAGGGGTCTTTCCCCTCTCGCCAAAGGAATGCAAGGTCTGTTGAATGTC
GTGAAGGAAGCAGTTCCTCTGGAAGCTTCTTGAAGACAAACAACGTCTGTAGCGACCCTTTGCAGGCAGC
GGAACCCCCCACCTGGCGACAGGTGCCTCTGCGGCCAAAAGCCACGTGTATAAGATACACCTGCAAAGGC
GGCACAACCCCAGTGCCACGTTGTGAGTTGGATAGTTGTGGAAAGAGTCAAATGGCTCTCCTCAAGCGTA
TTCAACAAGGGGCTGAAGGATGCCCAGAAGGTACCCCATTGTATGGGATCTGATCTGGGGCCTCGGTGCA
CATGCTTTACATGTGTTTAGTCGAGGTTAAAAAAACGTCTAGGCCCCCCGAACCACGGGGACGTGGTTTT
CCTTTGAAAAACACGATGATAATATGGCCACAACCATGGTTACCGAGTACAAGCCCACGGTGCGCCTCGC
CACCCGCGGCGACGTCCCCAGGGCCGTACGCACCCTCGCCGCCGCGTTCGCCGACTACCCCGCCACGCGC
CACACCGTCGATCCGGACCGCCACATCGAGCGGGTCACCGAGCTGCAAGAACTCTTCCTCACGCGCGTCG
GGCTCGACATCGGCAAGGTGTGGGTCGCGGACGACGGCGCCGCGGTGGCGGTCTGGACCACGCCGGAGAG
CGTCGAAGCGGGGGCGGTGTTCGCCGAGATCGGCCCGCGCATGGCCGAGTTGAGCGGTTCCCGGCTGGCC
GCGCAGCAACAGATGGAAGGCCTCCTGGCGCCGCACCGGCCCAAGGAGCCCGCGTGGTTCCTGGCCACCG
TCGGCGTCTCGCCCGACCACCAGGGCAAGGGTCTGGGCAGCGCCGTCGTGCTCCCCGGAGTGGAGGCGGC
CGAGCGCGCCGGGGTGCCCGCCTTCCTGGAGACCTCCGCGCCCCGCAACCTCCCCTTCTACGAGCGGCTC
GGCTTCACCGTCACCGCCGACGTCGAGGTGCCCGAAGGACCGCGCACCTGGTGCATGACCCGCAAGCCCG
GTGCCTGAACGCGTCTGGAACAATCAACCTCTGGATTACAAAATTTGTGAAAGATTGACTGGTATTCTTA
ACTATGTTGCTCCTTTTACGCTATGTGGATACGCTGCTTTAATGCCTTTGTATCATGCTATTGCTTCCCG
TATGGCTTTCATTTTCTCCTCCTTGTATAAATCCTGGTTGCTGTCTCTTTATGAGGAGTTGTGGCCCGTT
GTCAGGCAACGTGGCGTGGTGTGCACTGTGTTTGCTGACGCAACCCCCACTGGTTGGGGCATTGCCACCA
CCTGTCAGCTCCTTTCCGGGACTTTCGCTTTCCCCCTCCCTATTGCCACGGCGGAACTCATCGCCGCCTG
CCTTGCCCGCTGCTGGACAGGGGCTCGGCTGTTGGGCACTGACAATTCCGTGGTGTTGTCGGGGAAGCTG
ACGTCCTTTCCATGGCTGCTCGCCTGTGTTGCCACCTGGATTCTGCGCGGGACGTCCTTCTGCTACGTCC
CTTCGGCCCTCAATCCAGCGGACCTTCCTTCCCGCGGCCTGCTGCCGGCTCTGCGGCCTCTTCCGCGTCT
TCGCCTTCGCCCTCAGACGAGTCGGATCTCCCTTTGGGCCGCCTCCCCGCCTGGAATTAATTCTGCAGTC
GAGACCTAGAAAAACATGGAGCAATCACAAGTAGCAATACAGCAGCTACCAATGCTGATTGTGCCTGGCT
AGAAGCACAAGAGGAGGAGGAGGTGGGTTTTCCAGTCACACCTCAGGTACCTTTAAGACCAATGACTTAC
AAGGCAGCTGTAGATCTTAGCCACTTTTTAAAAGAAAAGAGGGGACTGGAAGGGCTAATTCACTCCCAAC
GAAGACAAGATATCCTTGATCTGTGGATCTACCACACACAAGGCTACTTCCCTGATTAGCAGAACTACAC
ACCAGGGCCAGGGGTCAGATATCCACTGACCTTTGGATGGTGCTACAAGCTAGTACCAGTTGAGCCAGAT
AAGGTAGAAGAGGCCAATAAAGGAGAGAACACCAGCTTGTTACACCCTGTGAGCCTGCATGGGATGGATG
ACCCGGAGAGAGAAGTGTTAGAGTGGAGGTTTGACAGCCGCCTAGCATTTCATCACGTGGCCCGAGAGCT
GCATCCGGAGTACTTCAAGAACTGCTGATATCGAGCTTGCTACAAGGGACTTTCCGCTGGGGACTTTCCA
GGGAGGCGTGGCCTGGGCGGGACTGGGGAGTGGCGAGCCCTCAGATCCTGCATATAAGCAGCTGCTTTTT
GCCTGTACTGGGTCTCTCTGGTTAGACCAGATCTGAGCCTGGGAGCTCTCTGGCTAACTAGGGAACCCAC
TGCTTAAGCCTCAATAAAGCTTGCCTTGAGTGCTTCAAGTAGTGTGTGCCCGTCTGTTGTGTGACTCTGG
TAACTAGAGATCCCTCAGACCCTTTTAGTCAGTGTGGAAAATCTCTAGCAGTAGTAGTTCATGTCATCTT
ATTATTCAGTATTTATAACTTGCAAAGAAATGAATATCAGAGAGTGAGAGGCCTTGACATTGCTAGCGTT
TACCGTCGACCTCTAGCTAGAGCTTGGCGTAATCATGGTCATAGCTGTTTCCTGTGTGAAATTGTTATCC
GCTCACAATTCCACACAACATACGAGCCGGAAGCATAAAGTGTAAAGCCTGGGGTGCCTAATGAGTGAGC
TAACTCACATTAATTGCGTTGCGCTCACTGCCCGCTTTCCAGTCGGGAAACCTGTCGTGCCAGCTGCATT
AATGAATCGGCCAACGCGCGGGGAGAGGCGGTTTGCGTATTGGGCGCTCTTCCGCTTCCTCGCTCACTGA
CTCGCTGCGCTCGGTCGTTCGGCTGCGGCGAGCGGTATCAGCTCACTCAAAGGCGGTAATACGGTTATCC
ACAGAATCAGGGGATAACGCAGGAAAGAACATGTGAGCAAAAGGCCAGCAAAAGGCCAGGAACCGTAAAA
AGGCCGCGTTGCTGGCGTTTTTCCATAGGCTCCGCCCCCCTGACGAGCATCACAAAAATCGACGCTCAAG
TCAGAGGTGGCGAAACCCGACAGGACTATAAAGATACCAGGCGTTTCCCCCTGGAAGCTCCCTCGTGCGC
TCTCCTGTTCCGACCCTGCCGCTTACCGGATACCTGTCCGCCTTTCTCCCTTCGGGAAGCGTGGCGCTTT
CTCATAGCTCACGCTGTAGGTATCTCAGTTCGGTGTAGGTCGTTCGCTCCAAGCTGGGCTGTGTGCACGA
ACCCCCCGTTCAGCCCGACCGCTGCGCCTTATCCGGTAACTATCGTCTTGAGTCCAACCCGGTAAGACAC
GACTTATCGCCACTGGCAGCAGCCACTGGTAACAGGATTAGCAGAGCGAGGTATGTAGGCGGTGCTACAG
AGTTCTTGAAGTGGTGGCCTAACTACGGCTACACTAGAAGAACAGTATTTGGTATCTGCGCTCTGCTGAA
GCCAGTTACCTTCGGAAAAAGAGTTGGTAGCTCTTGATCCGGCAAACAAACCACCGCTGGTAGCGGTGGT
TTTTTTGTTTGCAAGCAGCAGATTACGCGCAGAAAAAAAGGATCTCAAGAAGATCCTTTGATCTTTTCTA
CGGGGTCTGACGCTCAGTGGAACGAAAACTCACGTTAAGGGATTTTGGTCATGAGATTATCAAAAAGGAT
CTTCACCTAGATCCTTTTAAATTAAAAATGAAGTTTTAAATCAATCTAAAGTATATATGAGTAAACTTGG
TCTGACAGTTACCAATGCTTAATCAGTGAGGCACCTATCTCAGCGATCTGTCTATTTCGTTCATCCATAG
TTGCCTGACTCCCCGTCGTGTAGATAACTACGATACGGGAGGGCTTACCATCTGGCCCCAGTGCTGCAAT
GATACCGCGAGACCCACGCTCACCGGCTCCAGATTTATCAGCAATAAACCAGCCAGCCGGAAGGGCCGAG
CGCAGAAGTGGTCCTGCAACTTTATCCGCCTCCATCCAGTCTATTAATTGTTGCCGGGAAGCTAGAGTAA
GTAGTTCGCCAGTTAATAGTTTGCGCAACGTTGTTGCCATTGCTACAGGCATCGTGGTGTCACGCTCGTC
GTTTGGTATGGCTTCATTCAGCTCCGGTTCCCAACGATCAAGGCGAGTTACATGATCCCCCATGTTGTGC
AAAAAAGCGGTTAGCTCCTTCGGTCCTCCGATCGTTGTCAGAAGTAAGTTGGCCGCAGTGTTATCACTCA
TGGTTATGGCAGCACTGCATAATTCTCTTACTGTCATGCCATCCGTAAGATGCTTTTCTGTGACTGGTGA
GTACTCAACCAAGTCATTCTGAGAATAGTGTATGCGGCGACCGAGTTGCTCTTGCCCGGCGTCAATACGG
GATAATACCGCGCCACATAGCAGAACTTTAAAAGTGCTCATCATTGGAAAACGTTCTTCGGGGCGAAAAC
TCTCAAGGATCTTACCGCTGTTGAGATCCAGTTCGATGTAACCCACTCGTGCACCCAACTGATCTTCAGC
ATCTTTTACTTTCACCAGCGTTTCTGGGTGAGCAAAAACAGGAAGGCAAAATGCCGCAAAAAAGGGAATA
AGGGCGACACGGAAATGTTGAATACTCATACTCTTCCTTTTTCAATATTATTGAAGCATTTATCAGGGTT
ATTGTCTCATGAGCGGATACATATTTGAATGTATTTAGAAAAATAAACAAATAGGGGTTCCGCGCACATT
TCCCCGAAAAGTGCCACCTGACGTCGACGGATCGGGAGATCAACTTGTTTATTGCAGCTTATAATGGTTA
CAAATAAAGCAATAGCATCACAAATTTCACAAATAAAGCATTTTTTTCACTGCATTCTAGTTGTGGTTTG
TCCAAACTCATCAATGTATCTTATCATGTCTGGATCAACTGGATAACTCAAGCTAACCAAAATCATCCCA
AACTTCCCACCCCATACCCTATTACCACTGCCAATTACCTGTGGTTTCATTTACTCTAAACCTGTGATTC
CTCTGAATTATTTTCATTTTAAAGAAATTGTATTTGTTAAATATGTACTACAAACTTAGTAGT
